>Addgene plasmid #31485 | pRRL SFFV d20GFP.T2A.mTagBFP Donor | depositor full sequence | sequence record 14420 | Author sequence
AGCTTAATGTAGTCTTATGCAATACTCTTGTAGTCTTGCAACATGGTAACGATGAGTTAGCAACATGCCT
TACAAGGAGAGAAAAAGCACCGTGCATGCCGATTGGTGGAAGTAAGGTGGTACGATCGTGCCTTATTAGG
AAGGCAACAGACGGGTCTGACATGGATTGGACGAACCACTGAATTGCCGCATTGCAGAGATATTGTATTT
AAGTGCCTAGCTCGATACAATAAACGGGTCTCTCTGGTTAGACCAGATCTGAGCCTGGGAGCTCTCTGGC
TAACTAGGGAACCCACTGCTTAAGCCTCAATAAAGCTTGCCTTGAGTGCTTCAAGTAGTGTGTGCCCGTC
TGTTGTGTGACTCTGGTAACTAGAGATCCCTCAGACCCTTTTAGTCAGTGTGGAAAATCTCTAGCAGTGG
CGCCCGAACAGGGACCTGAAAGCGAAAGGGAAACCAGAGCTCTCTCGACGCAGGACTCGGCTTGCTGAAG
CGCGCACGGCAAGAGGCGAGGGGCGGCGACTGGTGAGTACGCCAAAAATTTTGACTAGCGGAGGCTAGAA
GGAGAGAGATGGGTGCGAGAGCGTCAGTATTAAGCGGGGGAGAATTAGATCGCGATGGGAAAAAATTCGG
TTAAGGCCAGGGGGAAAGAAAAAATATAAATTAAAACATATAGTATGGGCAAGCAGGGAGCTAGAACGAT
TCGCAGTTAATCCTGGCCTGTTAGAAACATCAGAAGGCTGTAGACAAATACTGGGACAGCTACAACCATC
CCTTCAGACAGGATCAGAAGAACTTAGATCATTATATAATACAGTAGCAACCCTCTATTGTGTGCATCAA
AGGATAGAGATAAAAGACACCAAGGAAGCTTTAGACAAGATAGAGGAAGAGCAAAACAAAAGTAAGACCA
CCGCACAGCAAGCGGCCGCTGATCTTCAGACCTGGAGGAGGAGATATGAGGGACAATTGGAGAAGTGAAT
TATATAAATATAAAGTAGTAAAAATTGAACCATTAGGAGTAGCACCCACCAAGGCAAAGAGAAGAGTGGT
GCAGAGAGAAAAAAGAGCAGTGGGAATAGGAGCTTTGTTCCTTGGGTTCTTGGGAGCAGCAGGAAGCACT
ATGGGCGCAGCCTCAATGACGCTGACGGTACAGGCCAGACAATTATTGTCTGGTATAGTGCAGCAGCAGA
ACAATTTGCTGAGGGCTATTGAGGCGCAACAGCATCTGTTGCAACTCACAGTCTGGGGCATCAAGCAGCT
CCAGGCAAGAATCCTGGCTGTGGAAAGATACCTAAAGGATCAACAGCTCCTGGGGATTTGGGGTTGCTCT
GGAAAACTCATTTGCACCACTGCTGTGCCTTGGAATGCTAGTTGGAGTAATAAATCTCTGGAACAGATTT
GGAATCACACGACCTGGATGGAGTGGGACAGAGAAATTAACAATTACACAAGCTTAATACACTCCTTAAT
TGAAGAATCGCAAAACCAGCAAGAAAAGAATGAACAAGAATTATTGGAATTAGATAAATGGGCAAGTTTG
TGGAATTGGTTTAACATAACAAATTGGCTGTGGTATATAAAATTATTCATAATGATAGTAGGAGGCTTGG
TAGGTTTAAGAATAGTTTTTGCTGTACTTTCTATAGTGAATAGAGTTAGGCAGGGATATTCACCATTATC
GTTTCAGACCCACCTCCCAACCCCGAGGGGACCCGACAGGCCCGAAGGAATAGAAGAAGAAGGTGGAGAG
AGAGACAGAGACAGATCCATTCGATTAGTGAACGGATCTCGACGGTATCGGTTAACTTTTAAAAGAAAAG
GGGGGATTGGGGGGTACAGTGCAGGGGAAAGAATAGTAGACATAATAGCAACAGACATACAAACTAAAGA
ATTACAAAAACAAATTACAAAAATTCAAAATTTTATCGATCACGAGACTAGCCTCGAAATTCGAGCTAGC
TGCAGTAACGCCATTTTGCAAGGCATGGAAAAATACCAAACCAAGAATAGAGAAGTTCAGATCAAGGGCG
GGTACATGAAAATAGCTAACGTTGGGCCAAACAGGATATCTGCGGTGAGCAGTTTCGGCCCCGGCCCGGG
GCCAAGAACAGATGGTCACCGCAGTTTCGGCCCCGGCCCGAGGCCAAGAACAGATGGTCCCCAGATATGG
CCCAACCCTCAGCAGTTTCTTAAGACCCATCAGATGTTTCCAGGCTCCCCCAAGGACCTGAAATGACCCT
GCGCCTTATTTGAATTAACCAATCAGCCTGCTTCTCGCTTCTGTTCGCGCGCTTCTGCTTCCCGAGCTCT
ATAAAAGAGCTCACAACCCCTCACTCGGCGCGCCAGTCCTCCGACAGACTGAGTCGCCCGGATCGATCCT
CGAGCGCCACCATGGTGAGCAAGGGCGAGGAGCTGTTCACCGGGGTGGTGCCCATCCTGGTCGAGCTGGA
CGGCGACGTAAACGGCCACAAGTTCAGCGTGTCCGGCGAGGGCGAGGGCGATGCCACCTACGGCAAGCTG
ACCCTGAAGTTCATCTGCACCACCGGCAAGCTGCCCGTGCCCTGGCCCACCCTCGTGACCACCCTGACCT
ACGGCGTGCAGTGCTTCAGCCGCTACCCCGACCACATGAAGCAGCACGACTTCTTCAAGTCCGCCATGCC
CGAAGGCTACGTCCAGGAGCGCACCATCTTCTTCAAGGACGACGGCAACTACAAGACCCGCGCCGAGGTG
AAGTTCGAGGGCGACACCCTGGTGAACCGCATCGAGCTGAAGGGCATCGACTTCAAGGAGGACGGCAACA
TCCTGGGGCACAAGCTGGAGTACAACTACAACAGCCACAACGTCTATATCATGGCCGACAAGCAGAAGAA
CGGCATCAAGGTGAACTTCAAGATCCGCCACAACATCGAGGACGGCAGCGTGCAGCTCGCCGACCACTAC
CAGCAGAACACCCCCATCGGCGACGGCCCCGTGCTGCTGCCCGACAACCACTACCTGAGCACCCAGTCCG
CCCTGAGCAAAGACCCCAACGAGAAGCGCGATCACATGGTCGGATCCGGTGAGGGCAGAGGAAGTCTTCT
AACATGCGGTGACGTGGAGGAGAATCCGGGCCCCATGAGCGAGCTGATTAAGGAGAACATGCACATGAAG
CTGTACATGGAGGGCACCGTGGACAACCATCACTTCAAGTGCACATCCGAGGGCGAAGGCAAGCCCTACG
AGGGCACCCAGACCATGAGAATCAAGGTGGTCGAGGGCGGCCCTCTCCCCTTCGCCTTCGACATCCTGGC
TACTAGCTTCCTCTACGGCAGCAAGACCTTCATCAACCACACCCAGGGCATCCCCGACTTCTTCAAGCAG
TCCTTCCCTGAGGGCTTCACATGGGAGAGAGTCACCACATACGAAGACGGGGGCGTGCTGACCGCTACCC
AGGACACCAGCCTCCAGGACGGCTGCCTCATCTACAACGTCAAGATCAGAGGGGTGAACTTCACATCCAA
CGGCCCTGTGATGCAGAAGAAAACACTCGGCTGGGAGGCCTTCACCGAGACGCTGTACCCCGCTGACGGC
GGCCTGGAAGGCAGAAACGACATGGCCCTGAAGCTCGTGGGCGGGAGCCATCTGATCGCAAACATCAAGA
CCACATATAGATCCAAGAAACCCGCTAAGAACCTCAAGATGCCTGGCGTCTACTATGTGGACTACAGACT
GGAAAGAATCAAGGAGGCCAACAACGAGACCTACGTCGAGCAGCACGAGGTGGCAGTGGCCAGATACTGC
GACCTCCCTAGCAAACTGGGGCACAAGCTTAATTGATTCTAGAGTCGACAATCAACCTCTGGATTACAAA
ATTTGTGAAAGATTGACTGGTATTCTTAACTATGTTGCTCCTTTTACGCTATGTGGATACGCTGCTTTAA
TGCCTTTGTATCATGCTATTGCTTCCCGTATGGCTTTCATTTTCTCCTCCTTGTATAAATCCTGGTTGCT
GTCTCTTTATGAGGAGTTGTGGCCCGTTGTCAGGCAACGTGGCGTGGTGTGCACTGTGTTTGCTGACGCA
ACCCCCACTGGTTGGGGCATTGCCACCACCTGTCAGCTCCTTTCCGGGACTTTCGCTTTCCCCCTCCCTA
TTGCCACGGCGGAACTCATCGCCGCCTGCCTTGCCCGCTGCTGGACAGGGGCTCGGCTGTTGGGCACTGA
CAATTCCGTGGTGTTGTCGGGGAAGCTGACGTCCTTTCCATGGCTGCTCGCCTGTGTTGCCACCTGGATT
CTGCGCGGGACGTCCTTCTGCTACGTCCCTTCGGCCCTCAATCCAGCGGACCTTCCTTCCCGCGGCCTGC
TGCCGGCTCTGCGGCCTCTTCCGCGTCTTCGCCTTCGCCCTCAGACGAGTCGGATCTCCCTTTGGGCCGC
CTCCCCGCCTGGAATTCGAGCTCGGTACCTTTAAGACCAATGACTTACAAGGCAGCTGTAGATCTTAGCC
ACTTTTTAAAAGAAAAGGGGGGACTGGAAGGGCTAATTCACTCCCAACGAAGACAAGATCTGCTTTTTGC
TTGTACTGGGTCTCTCTGGTTAGACCAGATCTGAGCCTGGGAGCTCTCTGGCTAACTAGGGAACCCACTG
CTTAAGCCTCAATAAAGCTTGCCTTGAGTGCTTCAAGTAGTGTGTGCCCGTCTGTTGTGTGACTCTGGTA
ACTAGAGATCCCTCAGACCCTTTTAGTCAGTGTGGAAAATCTCTAGCAGTAGTAGTTCATGTCATCTTAT
TATTCAGTATTTATAACTTGCAAAGAAATGAATATCAGAGAGTGAGAGGAACTTGTTTATTGCAGCTTAT
AATGGTTACAAATAAAGCAATAGCATCACAAATTTCACAAATAAAGCATTTTTTTCACTGCATTCTAGTT
GTGGTTTGTCCAAACTCATCAATGTATCTTATCATGTCTGGCTCTAGCTATCCCGCCCCTAACTCCGCCC
ATCCCGCCCCTAACTCCGCCCAGTTCCGCCCATTCTCCGCCCCATGGCTGACTAATTTTTTTTATTTATG
CAGAGGCCGAGGCCGCCTCGGCCTCTGAGCTATTCCAGAAGTAGTGAGGAGGCTTTTTTGGAGGCCTAGG
GACGTACCCAATTCGCCCTATAGTGAGTCGTATTACGCGCGCTCACTGGCCGTCGTTTTACAACGTCGTG
ACTGGGAAAACCCTGGCGTTACCCAACTTAATCGCCTTGCAGCACATCCCCCTTTCGCCAGCTGGCGTAA
TAGCGAAGAGGCCCGCACCGATCGCCCTTCCCAACAGTTGCGCAGCCTGAATGGCGAATGGCGCG
[124 nt withheld, positions 5316-5439]
C
[91 nt withheld, positions 5441-5531]
A
[49 nt withheld, positions 5533-5581]
CCTTTGACGTTGGAGTCCACGTTCTTT
[37 nt withheld, positions 5609-5645]
ACCCTATCTCGGTCTATTCTTTTGATTTATAAGGGATTTTGCCGATTTCGGCCTATTGGTTAAAAAATGA
GCTGATTTAACAAAAATTTAACGCGAATTTTAACAAAATATTAACGTTTACAATTTCCCAGGTGGCACTT
TTCGGGGAAATGTGCGCGGAACCCCTATTTGTTTATTTTTCTAAATACATTCAAATATGTATCCGCTCAT
GAGACAATAACCCTGATAAATGCTTCAATAATATTGAAAAAGGAAGAGTATGAGTATTCAACATTTCCGT
GTCGCCCTTATTCCCTTTTTTGCGGCATTTTGCCTTCCTGTTTTTGCTCACCCAGAAACGCTGGTGAAAG
TAAAAGATGCTGAAGATCAGTTGGGTGCACGAGTGGGTTACATCGAACTGGATCTCAACAGCGGTAAGAT
CCTTGAGAGTTTTCGCCCCGAAGAACGTTTTCCAATGATGAGCACTTTTAAAGTTCTGCTATGTGGCGCG
GTATTATCCCGTATTGACGCCGGGCAAGAGCAACTCGGTCGCCGCATACACTATTCTCAGAATGACTTGG
TTGAGTACTCACCAGTCACAGAAAAGCATCTTACGGATGGCATGACAGTAAGAGAATTATGCAGTGCTGC
CATAACCATGAGTGATAACACTGCGGCCAACTTACTTCTGACAACGATCGGAGGACCGAAGGAGCTAACC
GCTTTTTTGCACAACATGGGGGATCATGTAACTCGCCTTGATCGTTGGGAACCGGAGCTGAATGAAGCCA
TACCAAACGACGAGCGTGACACCACGATGCCTGTAGCAATGGCAACAACGTTGCGCAAACTATTAACTGG
CGAACTACTTACTCTAGCTTCCCGGCAACAATTAATAGACTGGATGGAGGCGGATAAAGTTGCAGGACCA
CTTCTGCGCTCGGCCCTTCCGGCTGGCTGGTTTATTGCTGATAAATCTGGAGCCGGTGAGCGTGGGTCTC
GCGGTATCATTGCAGCACTGGGGCCAGATGGTAAGCCCTCCCGTATCGTAGTTATCTACACGACGGGGAG
TCAGGCAACTATGGATGAACGAAATAGACAGATCGCTGAGATAGGTGCCTCACTGATTAAGCATTGGTAA
CTGTCAGACCAAGTTTACTCATATATACTTTAGATTGATTTAAAACTTCATTTTTAATTTAAAAGGATCT
AGGTGAAGATCCTTTTTGATAATCTCATGACCAAAATCCCTTAACGTGAGTTTTCGTTCCACTGAGCGTC
AGACCCCGTAGAAAAGATCAAAGGATCTTCTTGAGATCCTTTTTTTCTGCGCGTAATCTGCTGCTTGCAA
ACAAAAAAACCACCGCTACCAGCGGTGGTTTGTTTGCCGGATCAAGAGCTACCAACTCTTTTTCCGAAGG
TAACTGGCTTCAGCAGAGCGCAGATACCAAATACTGTCCTTCTAGTGTAGCCGTAGTTAGGCCACCACTT
CAAGAACTCTGTAGCACCGCCTACATACCTCGCTCTGCTAATCCTGTTACCAGTGGCTGCTGCCAGTGGC
GATAAGTCGTGTCTTACCGGGTTGGACTCAAGACGATAGTTACCGGATAAGGCGCAGCGGTCGGGCTGAA
CGGGGGGTTCGTGCACACAGCCCAGCTTGGAGCGAACGACCTACACCGAACTGAGATACCTACAGCGTGA
GCTATGAGAAAGCGCCACGCTTCCCGAAGGGAGAAAGGCGGACAGGTATCCGGTAAGCGGCAGGGTCGGA
ACAGGAGAGCGCACGAGGGAGCTTCCAGGGGGAAACGCCTGGTATCTTTATAGTCCTGTCGGGTTTCGCC
ACCTCTGACTTGAGCGTCGATTTTTGTGATGCTCGTCAGGGGGGCGGAGCCTATGGAAAAACGCCAGCAA
CGCGGCCTTTTTACGGTTCCTGGCCTTTTGCTGGCCTTTTGCTCACATGTTCTTTCCTGCGTTATCCCCT
GATTCTGTGGATAACCGTATTACCGCCTTTGAGTGAGCTGATACCGCTCGCCGCAGCCGAACGACCGAGC
GCAGCGAGTCAGTGAGCGAGGAAGCGGAAGAGCGCCCAATACGCAAACCGCCTCTCCCCGCGCGTTGGCC
GATTCATTAATGCAGCTGGCACGACAGGTTTCCCGACTGGAAAGCGGGCAGTGAGCGCAACGCAATTAAT
GTGAGTTAGCTCACTCATTAGGCACCCCAGGCTTTACACTTTATGCTTCCGGCTCGTATGTTGTGTGGAA
TTGTGAGCGGATAACAATTTCACACAGGAAACAGCTATGACCATGATTACGCCAAGCGCGCAATTAACCC
TCACTAAAGGGAACAAAAGCTGGAGCTGCA
Features (pLannotate 1.2.2; 26 found; start..end, strand, type, name):
      8..229     +  promoter       RSV promoter: Rous sarcoma virus enhancer/promoter
    236..416     +  LTR            5' LTR (truncated): truncated 5' long terminal repeat (LTR) from HIV-1
    460..585     +  misc_feature   HIV-1 Ψ: packaging signal of human immunodeficiency virus type 1
    569..932     +  CDS            HIV-1 gag (fragment): gag protein from human immunodeficiency virus 1; gag
   1027..1363    +  ncRNA          RRE: Accession: RF00036 - HIV Rev response element
   1688..1788    +  CDS            Rev (fragment): human immunodeficiency virus 1 (HIV-1) Rev protein; rev; enhances nuclear export of unspliced and incompletely spliced viral mRNAs
   1807..1924    +  misc_feature   cPPT/CTS: central polypurine tract and central termination sequence of HIV-1
   1965..2366    +  promoter       SFFV promoter: spleen focus-forming virus long terminal repeat (LTR) promoter
   2398..3051    +  CDS            (3-F)Tyr-EGFP: (3-F)Tyr-EGFP is a basic (constitutively fluorescent) green fluorescent protein published in 2004, derived from Aequorea victoria.
   3115..3813    +  CDS            TagBFP: TagBFP is a basic (constitutively fluorescent) blue fluorescent protein published in 2008, derived from Entacmaea quadricolor. It is reported to be a very rapidly-maturing monomer with very low acid sensitivity.
   3830..4418    +  misc_feature   WPRE: woodchuck hepatitis virus posttranscriptional regulatory element
   4435..4503    +  CDS            nef (fragment): NEF_HV1Z2 - Experimental evidence at protein level: Swiss-Prot protein existence level 1. Extracellular Nef protein targets CD4(+) T-lymphocytes for apoptosis by interacting with CXCR4 surface receptors. From Human immunodeficiency virus type 1 group M subtype D (isolate Z2/CDC-Z34) (HIV-1).
   4505..4738    +  LTR            3' LTR (ΔU3): self-inactivating 3' long terminal repeat (LTR) from HIV-1
   4810..4931    +  polyA_signal   SV40 poly(A) signal: SV40 polyadenylation signal
   4971..5106    +  rep_origin     SV40 ori: SV40 origin of replication
   5127..5145    -  promoter       T7 promoter: promoter for bacteriophage T7 RNA polymerase
   5153..5308    +  CDS            lacZα (fragment): LacZα fragment of β-galactosidase; lacZ fragment
   5316..5771    +  rep_origin     f1 ori (sequence partly withheld): f1 bacteriophage origin of replication; arrow indicates direction of (+) strand synthesis
   5800..5904    +  promoter       AmpR promoter: bla
   5905..6765    +  CDS            AmpR: β-lactamase; bla; confers resistance to ampicillin, carbenicillin, and related antibiotics
   6936..7524    +  rep_origin     ori: high-copy-number ColE1/pMB1/pBR322/pUC origin of replication
   7707..7799    +  CDS            lacI (fragment): lac repressor; lacI; The lac repressor binds to the lac operator to inhibit transcription in E. coli. This inhibition can be relieved by adding lactose or isopropyl-β-D-thiogalactopyranoside (IPTG).
   7812..7833    +  protein_bind   CAP binding site: CAP binding activates transcription in the presence of cAMP. E. coli catabolite activator protein
   7848..7878    +  promoter       lac promoter: promoter for the E. coli lac operon
   7886..7902    +  protein_bind   lac operator: The lac repressor binds to the lac operator to inhibit transcription in E. coli. This inhibition can be relieved by adding lactose or isopropyl-β-D-thiogalactopyranoside (IPTG). lac repressor encoded by lacI
   7947..7965    +  promoter       T3 promoter: promoter for bacteriophage T3 RNA polymerase
