[The description below was written by a language model from this plasmid's Addgene catalogue record and pLannotate feature annotations shown in this document.]
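Description:
pRRL SFFV d20GFP.T2A.mTagBFP Donor is a third-generation, self-inactivating HIV-1-based lentiviral transfer plasmid of about 8 kb built on the pRRL backbone. In bacteria it is maintained by a high-copy ColE1/pUC origin and selected with ampicillin through the bla gene. The backbone also carries an f1 origin, an SV40 origin and poly(A) signal, and leftover lac, T7 and T3 cloning-vector elements. Genomic vector RNA is transcribed in packaging cells from an RSV enhancer/promoter fused to a truncated 5' LTR. The genome includes the Ψ packaging signal with a gag fragment, the Rev response element, the cPPT/CTS, and a ΔU3 3' LTR that inactivates LTR promoter activity after integration.

The payload is driven by the spleen focus-forming virus (SFFV) LTR promoter, which is strong in haematopoietic and many other mammalian cells. It encodes an EGFP-type green fluorescent protein lacking 20 amino acids at its C terminus, followed according to the plasmid name by a T2A self-cleaving peptide and then mTagBFP, with a WPRE downstream to enhance transcript expression. The T2A is not annotated separately, but a short gap between the two annotated coding regions is consistent with it. The catalogue insert name reads "d20BFP", whereas the plasmid name and mutation field indicate the truncated protein is GFP. The truncated GFP presumably serves as a non-fluorescent homology template, while mTagBFP marks cells that received the donor. The name and the associated publication on tracking genome-engineering outcomes at DNA breakpoints suggest use as a repair donor in nuclease-induced homologous recombination reporter assays, although the record does not describe the matching reporter.
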