Addgene plasmid #31485: pRRL SFFV d20GFP.T2A.mTagBFP Donor
Depositing lab: Andrew Scharenberg. Depositing organization: University of Washington. Publication: Tracking genome engineering outcome at individual DNA breakpoints. Certo MT, Ryu BY, Annis JE, Garibov M, Jarjour J, Rawlings DJ, Scharenberg AM. Nat Methods. 2011 Jul 10;8(8):671-6. doi: 10.1038/nmeth.1648. PubMed 21743461.
Backbone
  Vector backbone: pRRL
  Backbone size w/o insert (bp): 6200
  Vector type: Lentiviral
Growth in bacteria
  Bacterial resistance: Ampicillin, 100 μg/mL
  Growth temperature: 37°C
  Growth strain: NEB Stable
  Copy number: High Copy
Gene/Insert
  Gene/Insert name: SFFV d20BFP T2A BFP
  Insert size (bp): 1861
  Mutation: GFP has 20 amino acids deleted from the C terminus.
  Cloning method: Restriction Enzyme
  Sequencing primers: 5′ n/a
Terms and licenses: Academic/Nonprofit Terms; Industry Terms: Not Available to Industry
How to cite: pRRL SFFV d20GFP.T2A.mTagBFP Donor was a gift from Andrew Scharenberg (Addgene plasmid # 31485 ; http://n2t.net/addgene:31485 ; RRID:Addgene_31485)
