>Addgene plasmid #31485 | pRRL SFFV d20GFP.T2A.mTagBFP Donor | addgene partial sequence | sequence record 36555 | WPRE-R 5'-CATAGCGTAAAAGGAGCAACA-3'
TCCAGAGGTTGATTGTCGACTCTAGAATCAATTAAGCTTGTGCCCCAGTTTGCTAGGGAGGTCGCAGTAT
CTGGCCACTGCCACCTCGTGCTGCTCGACGTAGGTCTCGTTGTTGGCCTCCTTGATTCTTTCCAGTCTGT
AGTCCACATAGTAGACGCCAGGCATCTTGAGGTTCTTAGCGGGTTTCTTGGATCTATATGTGGTCTTGAT
GTTTGCGATCAGATGGCTCCCGCCCACGAGCTTCAGGGCCATGTCGTTTCTGCCTTCCAGGCCGCCGTCA
GCGGGGTACAGCGTCTCGGTGAAGGCCTCCCAGCCGAGTGTTTTCTTCTGCATCACAGGGCCGTTGGATG
TGAAGTTCACCCCTCTGATCTTGACGTTGTAGATGAGGCAGCCGTCCTGGAGGCTGGTGTCCTGGGTAGC
GGTCAGCACGCCCCCGTCTTCGTATGTGGTGACTCTCTCCCATGTGAAGCCCTCAGGGAAGGACTGCTTG
AAGAAGTCGGGGATGCCCTGGGTGTGGTTGATGAAGGTCTTGCTGCCGTAGAGGAAGCTAGTAGCCAGGA
TGTCGAAGGCGAAGGGGAGAGGGCCGCCCTCGACCACCTTGATTCTCATGGTCTGGGTGCCCTCGTAGGG
CTTGCCTTCGCCCTCGGATGTGCACTTGAAGTGATGGTTGTCCACGGTGCCCTCCATGTACAGCTTCATG
TGCATGTTCTCCTTAATCAGCTCGCTCATGGGGCCCGGATTCTCCTCCACGTCACCGCATGTTAGAAGAC
