>Addgene plasmid #31485 | pRRL SFFV d20GFP.T2A.mTagBFP Donor | addgene partial sequence | sequence record 133494 | mTagBFP-R 5'-gtgccctccatgtacagctt-3'
CAGCTCGCTCATGGGGCCCGGATTCTCCTCCACGTCACCGCATGTTAGAAGACTTCCTCTGCCCTCACCG
GATCCGACCATGTGATCGCGCTTCTCGTTGGGGTCTTTGCTCAGGGCGGACTGGGTGCTCAGGTAGTGGT
TGTCGGGCAGCAGCACGGGGCCGTCGCCGATGGGGGTGTTCTGCTGGTAGTGGTCGGCGAGCTGCACGCT
GCCGTCCTCGATGTTGTGGCGGATCTTGAAGTTCACCTTGATGCCGTTCTTCTGCTTGTCGGCCATGATA
TAGACGTTGTGGCTGTTGTAGTTGTACTCCAGCTTGTGCCCCAGGATGTTGCCGTCCTCCTTGAAGTCGA
TGCCCTTCAGCTCGATGCGGTTCACCAGGGTGTCGCCCTCGAACTTCACCTCGGCGCGGGTCTTGTAGTT
GCCGTCGTCCTTGAAGAAGATGGTGCGCTCCTGGACGTAGCCTTCGGGCATGGCGGACTTGAAGAAGTCG
TGCTGCTTCATGTGGTCGGGGTAGCGGCTGAAGCACTGCACGCCGTAGGTCAGGGTGGTCACGAGGGTGG
GCCAGGGCACGGGCAGCTTGCCGGTGGTGCAGATGAACTTCAGGGTCAGCTTGCCGTAGGTGGCATCGCC
CTCGCCCTCGCCGGACACGCTGAACTTGTGGCCGTTTACGTCGCCGTCCAGCTCGACCAGGATGGGCACC
ACCCCGGTGAACAGCTCCTCGCCCTTGCTCACCATGGTGGCGCTCGAGGATCGATCCGGGCGACTCAGTC
TGTCGGAGGACTGGCGCGCCGAGTGAGGGGTTGTGAGCTCTTTTATAGAGCTCGGGAAGCAGAAGCGCGC
GAACAGAAGCGAGAAGCAGGCTGATTGGTTAATTCAAATAAGGCGCAGGGTCATTTCAGGTCCTTGGGGG
AGCCTGGAAACATCTGATGGGTCTTAAGAAA
